Addgene plasmid #82368: pRSETB-ro4GFP
Purpose: Inducible expression of redox sensitive GFP in bacteria
Depositing lab: S. James Remington. Depositing organization: University of Oregon. Publication: Investigating mitochondrial redox potential with redox-sensitive green fluorescent protein indicators. Hanson GT, Aggeler R, Oglesbee D, Cannon M, Capaldi RA, Tsien RY, Remington SJ. J Biol Chem. 2004 Mar 26;279(13):13044-53. Epub 2004 Jan 13. 10.1074/jbc.M312846200 PubMed 14722062.
Backbone
  Vector backbone: pRSETB
  Backbone manufacturer: Invitrogen
  Backbone size w/o insert (bp): 2900
  Vector type: Bacterial Expression
Growth in bacteria
  Bacterial resistance: Ampicillin, 100 μg/mL
  Growth temperature: 37°C
  Growth strain: DH5alpha
  Copy number: High Copy
Gene/Insert
  Gene/Insert name: ro4GFP
  Species: jellyfish
  Insert size (bp): 714
  Mutation: C48S/S65T/Q80R/N149C/S202C
  Promoter: T7
  Tag / fusion protein: 6xHIS (N terminal on backbone)
  Cloning method: Restriction Enzyme; 5′ cloning site BamHI (not destroyed); 3′ cloning site BamHI (not destroyed)
  Sequencing primers: 5′ T7; 3′ T7 terminal
Resource information
  A portion of this plasmid was derived from a plasmid made by: Roger Tsien, UCSD
Terms and licenses: Academic/Nonprofit Terms; Industry Terms: Not Available to Industry
How to cite: pRSETB-ro4GFP was a gift from S. James Remington (Addgene plasmid # 82368 ; http://n2t.net/addgene:82368 ; RRID:Addgene_82368)
