[The description below was written by a language model from this plasmid's Addgene catalogue record and pLannotate feature annotations shown in this document.]
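Description:
pRSETB-ro4GFP is a bacterial expression plasmid built on the commercial pRSETB backbone. It carries a redox-sensitive variant of Aequorea victoria (jellyfish) green fluorescent protein under the control of the bacteriophage T7 promoter. The sequenced plasmid is about 3.6 kb and is maintained at high copy number in E. coli through a ColE1/pUC-type origin, with ampicillin selection provided by the β-lactamase gene and its own promoter. An f1 origin is also present, which in principle allows production of single-stranded DNA. Short annotated fragments of lacZα, lacI and a T7 gene 10B-derived sequence appear to be backbone remnants rather than functional elements.

The expression cassette consists of the T7 promoter, the strong T7 gene 10 ribosome binding site, and an N-terminal leader supplied by the vector. This leader contains a 6xHis tag (annotated by the software as a fragment of a composite tag), the T7 gene 10 leader peptide and the Xpress epitope with its enterokinase cleavage site. It is followed by the roughly 714 bp GFP coding sequence, cloned at BamHI sites, and by the T7 terminator. Because transcription depends on T7 RNA polymerase, expression requires a host strain that supplies this enzyme, typically under inducible control, which matches the stated purpose of inducible bacterial expression.

The ro4GFP insert carries the substitutions C48S, S65T, Q80R, N149C and S202C. The two introduced cysteines are the basis of the redox sensitivity, as in other roGFP-type indicators where a reversible disulfide alters the fluorescence properties. The His tag allows the recombinant protein to be purified by metal-affinity methods for in vitro characterisation of the indicator. The associated work concerned the measurement of mitochondrial redox potential.
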