Features (pLannotate 1.2.2; 14 found; start..end, strand, type, name):
     20..38      +  promoter       T7 promoter: promoter for bacteriophage T7 RNA polymerase
     70..92      +  RBS            RBS: efficient ribosome binding site from bacteriophage T7 gene 10 (Olins and Rangwala, 1989)
    112..132     +  CDS            capTEV™ (fragment): composite tag for in vivo biotinylation, TEV protease cleavage, and 6xHis tagging
    133..165     +  CDS            T7 tag (gene 10 leader): leader peptide from bacteriophage T7 gene 10 promotes efficient translation in E. coli
    169..192     +  CDS            Xpress™ tag: Xpress™ epitope tag, including an enterokinase recognition and cleavage site
    211..926     +  CDS            GFP (fragment): Aequoria victoria green fluorescent protein
    984..1033    +  CDS            SET1 (fragment): solubility-enhancement tag derived from T7 phage gene 10B
   1041..1088    +  terminator     T7 terminator: transcription terminator for bacteriophage T7 RNA polymerase
   1114..1180    +  CDS            lacZα (fragment): LacZα fragment of β-galactosidase; lacZ fragment
   1185..1613    +  rep_origin     f1 ori (sequence partly withheld): f1 bacteriophage origin of replication; arrow indicates direction of (+) strand synthesis
   1666..1770    +  promoter       AmpR promoter: bla
   1771..2631    +  CDS            AmpR: β-lactamase; bla; confers resistance to ampicillin, carbenicillin, and related antibiotics
   2802..3390    +  rep_origin     ori: high-copy-number ColE1/pMB1/pBR322/pUC origin of replication
   3573..3626    +  CDS            lacI (fragment): lac repressor; lacI; The lac repressor binds to the lac operator to inhibit transcription in E. coli. This inhibition can be relieved by adding lactose or isopropyl-β-D-thiogalactopyranoside (IPTG).
>Addgene plasmid #82368 | pRSETB-ro4GFP | addgene full sequence | sequence record 161666 | Addgene NGS result
GATCTCGATCCCGCGAAATTAATACGACTCACTATAGGGAGACCACAACGGTTTCCCTCTAGAAATAATT
TTGTTTAACTTTAAGAAGGAGATATACATATGCGGGGTTCTCATCATCATCATCATCATGGTATGGCTAG
CATGACTGGTGGACAGCAAATGGGTCGGGATCTGTACGACGATGACGATAAGGATCCCCCCGCTGAATTC
ATGAGTAAAGGAGAAGAACTTTTCACTGGAGTTGTCCCAATTCTTGTTGAATTAGATGGTGATGTTAATG
GGCACAAATTTTCTGTCAGTGGAGAGGGTGAAGGTGATGCAACATACGGAAAACTTACCCTTAAATTTAT
TTCCACTACTGGAAAACTACCTGTTCCATGGCCAACACTTGTCACTACTTTCACTTATGGTGTTCAATGC
TTTTCAAGATACCCAGATCATATGAAACGGCATGACTTTTTCAAGAGTGCCATGCCCGAAGGTTATGTAC
AGGAAAGAACTATATTTTTCAAAGATGACGGGAACTACAAGACACGTGCTGAAGTCAAGTTTGAAGGTGA
TACCCTTGTTAATAGAATCGAGTTAAAAGGTATTGATTTTAAAGAAGATGGAAACATTCTTGGACACAAA
TTGGAATACAACTATAACTCACACTGTGTATACATCATGGCAGACAAACAAAAGAATGGAATCAAAGTTA
ACTTCAAAATTAGACACAACATTGAAGATGGAAGCGTTCAACTAGCAGACCATTATCAACAAAATACTCC
AATTGGCGATGGCCCTGTCCTTTTACCAGACAACCATTACCTGTGCACACAATCTGCCCTTTCGAAAGAT
CCCAACGAAAAGAGAGACCACATGGTCCTTCTTGAGTTTGTAACAGCTGCTGGGATTACACATGGCATGG
ATGAACTATACAAATAATAAGGATCCGAGCTCGAGATCTGCAGCTGGTACCATGGAATTCGAAGCTTGAT
CCGGCTGCTAACAAAGCCCGAAAGGAAGCTGAGTTGGCTGCTGCCACCGCTGAGCAATAACTAGCATAAC
CCCTTGGGGCCTCTAAACGGGTCTTGAGGGGTTTTTTGCTGAAAGGAGGAACTATATCCGGATCTGGCGT
AATAGCGAAGAGGCCCGCACCGATCGCCCTTCCCAACAGTTGCGCAGCCTGAATGGCGAATGGG
[124 nt withheld, positions 1185-1308]
C
[91 nt withheld, positions 1310-1400]
A
[49 nt withheld, positions 1402-1450]
CCTTTGACGTTGGAGTCCACGTTCTTT
[37 nt withheld, positions 1478-1514]
ACCCTATCTCGGTCTATTCTTTTGATTTATAAGGGATTTTGCCGATTTCGGCCTATTGGTTAAAAAATGA
GCTGATTTAACAAAAATTTAACGCGAATTTTAACAAAATATTAACGCTTACAATTTAGGTGGCACTTTTC
GGGGAAATGTGCGCGGAACCCCTATTTGTTTATTTTTCTAAATACATTCAAATATGTATCCGCTCATGAG
ACAATAACCCTGATAAATGCTTCAATAATATTGAAAAAGGAAGAGTATGAGTATTCAACATTTCCGTGTC
GCCCTTATTCCCTTTTTTGCGGCATTTTGCCTTCCTGTTTTTGCTCACCCAGAAACGCTGGTGAAAGTAA
AAGATGCTGAAGATCAGTTGGGTGCACGAGTGGGTTACATCGAACTGGATCTCAACAGCGGTAAGATCCT
TGAGAGTTTTCGCCCCAAAGAACGTTTTCCAATGATGAGCACTTTTAAAGTTCTGCTATGTGGCGCGGTA
TTATCCCGTATTGACGCCGGGCAAGAGCAACTCGGTCGCCGCATACACTATTCTCAGAATGACTTGGTTG
AGTACTCACCAGTCACAGAAAAGCATCTTACGGATGGCATGACAGTAAGAGAATTATGCAGTGCTGCCAT
AACCATGAGTGATAACACTGCGGCCAACTTACTTCTGACAACGATCGGAGGACCGAAGGAGCTAACCGCT
TTTTTGCACAACATGGGGGATCATGTAACTCGCCTTGATCGTTGGGAACCGGAGCTGAATGAAGCCATAC
CAAACGACGAGCGTGACACCACGATGCCTGTAGCAATGGCAACAACGTTGCGCAAACTATTAACTGGCGA
ACTACTTACTCTAGCTTCCCGGCAACAATTAATAGACTGGATGGAGGCGGATAAAGTTGCAGGACCACTT
CTGCGCTCGGCCCTTCCGGCTGGCTGGTTTATTGCTGATAAATCTGGAGCCGGTGAGCGTGGGTCTCGCG
GTATCATTGCAGCACTGGGGCCAGATGGTAAGCCCTCCCGTATCGTAGTTATCTACACGACGGGGAGTCA
GGCAACTATGGATGAACGAAATAGACAGATCGCTGAGATAGGTGCCTCACTGATTAAGCATTGGTAACTG
TCAGACCAAGTTTACTCATATATACTTTAGATTGATTTAAAACTTCATTTTTAATTTAAAAGGATCTAGG
TGAAGATCCTTTTTGATAATCTCATGACCAAAATCCCTTAACGTGAGTTTTCGTTCCACTGAGCGTCAGA
CCCCGTAGAAAAGATCAAAGGATCTTCTTGAGATCCTTTTTTTCTGCGCGTAATCTGCTGCTTGCAAACA
AAAAAACCACCGCTACCAGCGGTGGTTTGTTTGCCGGATCAAGAGCTACCAACTCTTTTTCCGAAGGTAA
CTGGCTTCAGCAGAGCGCAGATACCAAATACTGTTCTTCTAGTGTAGCCGTAGTTAGGCCACCACTTCAA
GAACTCTGTAGCACCGCCTACATACCTCGCTCTGCTAATCCTGTTACCAGTGGCTGCTGCCAGTGGCGAT
AAGTCGTGTCTTACCGGGTTGGACTCAAGACGATAGTTACCGGATAAGGCGCAGCGGTCGGGCTGAACGG
GGGGTTCGTGCACACAGCCCAGCTTGGAGCGAACGACCTACACCGAACTGAGATACCTACAGCGTGAGCT
ATGAGAAAGCGCCACGCTTCCCGAAGGGAGAAAGGCGGACAGGTATCCGGTAAGCGGCAGGGTCGGAACA
GGAGAGCGCACGAGGGAGCTTCCAGGGGGAAACGCCTGGTATCTTTATAGTCCTGTCGGGTTTCGCCACC
TCTGACTTGAGCGTCGATTTTTGTGATGCTCGTCAGGGGGGCGGAGCCTATGGAAAAACGCCAGCAACGC
GGCCTTTTTACGGTTCCTGGCCTTTTGCTGGCCTTTTGCTCACATGTTCTTTCCTGCGTTATCCCCTGAT
TCTGTGGATAACCGTATTACCGCCTTTGAGTGAGCTGATACCGCTCGCCGCAGCCGAACGACCGAGCGCA
GCGAGTCAGTGAGCGAGGAAGCGGAAGAGCGCCCAATACGCAAACCGCCTCTCCCCGCGCGTTGGCCGAT
TCATTAATGCAG
