>Addgene plasmid #82368 | pRSETB-ro4GFP | addgene partial sequence | sequence record 159582 | T7 5'-TAATACGACTCACTATAGGG-3'
ACTTTAAGAAGGAGATATACATATGCGGGGTTCTCATCATCATCATCATCATGGTATGGCTAGCATGACT
GGTGGACAGCAAATGGGTCGGGATCTGTACGACGATGACGATAAGGATCCCCCCGCTGAATTCATGAGTA
AAGGAGAAGAACTTTTCACTGGAGTTGTCCCAATTCTTGTTGAATTAGATGGTGATGTTAATGGGCACAA
ATTTTCTGTCAGTGGAGAGGGTGAAGGTGATGCAACATACGGAAAACTTACCCTTAAATTTATTTCCACT
ACTGGAAAACTACCTGTTCCATGGCCAACACTTGTCACTACTTTCACTTATGGTGTTCAATGCTTTTCAA
GATACCCAGATCATATGAAACGGCATGACTTTTTCAAGAGTGCCATGCCCGAAGGTTATGTACAGGAAAG
AACTATATTTTTCAAAGATGACGGGAACTACAAGACACGTGCTGAAGTCAAGTTTGAAGGTGATACCCTT
GTTAATAGAATCGAGTTAAAAGGTATTGATTTTAAAGAAGATGGAAACATTCTTGGACACAAATTGGAAT
ACAACTATAACTCACACTGTGTATACATCATGGCAGACAAACAAAAGAATGGAATCAAAGTTAACTTCAA
AATTAGACACAACATTGAAGATGGAAGCGTTCAACTAGCAGACCATTATCAACAAAATACTCCAATTGGC
GATGGCCCTGTCCTTTTACCAGACAACCATTACCTGTGCACACAATCTGCCCTTTCGAAAGATCCCAACG
AAAAGAGAGACCACATG
