>Addgene plasmid #82368 | pRSETB-ro4GFP | addgene partial sequence | sequence record 159583 | T7term 5'-GCTAGTTATTGCTCAGCGG-3'
GCTTTGTTAGCAGCCGGATCAAGCTTCGAATTCCATGGTACCAGCTGCAGATCTCGAGCTCGGATCCTTA
TTATTTGTATAGTTCATCCATGCCATGTGTAATCCCAGCAGCTGTTACAAACTCAAGAAGGACCATGTGG
TCTCTCTTTTCGTTGGGATCTTTCGAAAGGGCAGATTGTGTGCACAGGTAATGGTTGTCTGGTAAAAGGA
CAGGGCCATCGCCAATTGGAGTATTTTGTTGATAATGGTCTGCTAGTTGAACGCTTCCATCTTCAATGTT
GTGTCTAATTTTGAAGTTAACTTTGATTCCATTCTTTTGTTTGTCTGCCATGATGTATACACAGTGTGAG
TTATAGTTGTATTCCAATTTGTGTCCAAGAATGTTTCCATCTTCTTTAAAATCAATACCTTTTAACTCGA
TTCTATTAACAAGGGTATCACCTTCAAACTTGACTTCAGCACGTGTCTTGTAGTTCCCGTCATCTTTGAA
AAATATAGTTCTTTCCTGTACATAACCTTCGGGCATGGCACTCTTGAAAAAGTCATGCCGTTTCATATGA
TCTGGGTATCTTGAAAAGCATTGAACACCATAAGTGAAAGTAGTGACAAGTGTTGGCCATGGAACAGGTA
GTTTTCCAGTAGTGGAAATAAATTTAAGGGTAAGTTTTCCGTATGTTGCATCACCTTCACCCTCTCCACT
GACAGAAAATTTGTGCCCATTAACATCACCATCTAATTCAACAAGAATTGGGACAACTCCAGTGAAAAGT
TCTTCTCCTTTACTCATGAATTCAGCGGGGGGATCCTTATCGTCATCGTCGTACAGATCCCGACCCATTT
GCTGTCCACCAGTCATGCTAGCCATACCATGATGATGATGATGATGAGA
